Addgene plasmid #149482: pFLxR5
Purpose: Broad-Host range expression vector, RSF1010 origin, LuxR activator, PLuxB promoter, mRFP, Gentamicin Resistance Marker.
Depositing lab: Christopher Reisch. Depositing organization: University of Florida. Publication: A plasmid toolbox for controlled gene expression across the Proteobacteria. Schuster LA, Reisch CR. Nucleic Acids Res. 2021 Jun 14. pii: 6298615. doi: 10.1093/nar/gkab496. PubMed 34125913.
Backbone
  Vector backbone: Unspecified
  Vector type: Bacterial Expression, Synthetic Biology
Growth in bacteria
  Bacterial resistance: Gentamicin, 10 μg/mL
  Growth temperature: 37°C
  Growth strain: DH5alpha
  Copy number: Low Copy
Gene/Insert
  Gene/Insert name: LuxR-mRFP
  Species: Synthetic
  Promoter: PLuxB
  Cloning method: Ligation Independent Cloning
Resource information
  A portion of this plasmid was derived from a plasmid made by: sAJM.1506 was received from Addgene from a deposit by Christopher Voight (Addgene plasmid # 108254)
Terms and licenses: Academic/Nonprofit Terms; Industry Terms: Not Available to Industry
How to cite: pFLxR5 was a gift from Christopher Reisch (Addgene plasmid # 149482 ; http://n2t.net/addgene:149482 ; RRID:Addgene_149482)
