[The description below was written by a language model from this plasmid's Addgene catalogue record and pLannotate feature annotations shown in this document.]
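Description:
pFLxR5 is a broad-host-range bacterial expression vector of about 8.9 kb, part of a plasmid toolbox designed for controlled gene expression across the Proteobacteria. Replication relies on the RSF1010 system: the annotated sequence carries the RSF1010 oriV together with the repA, repB and repC genes whose products it requires, plus the R1162-type antisense RNA associated with this replicon. Because the replication machinery is plasmid-encoded, the vector can be maintained in many Gram-negative hosts; the record lists it as low copy. The RSF1010 oriT and the mobB and mobC mobilisation genes are also present, so the plasmid should be transferable by conjugation when a helper conjugative system is supplied. Selection is by gentamicin resistance, with the aacC1 acetyltransferase gene sitting downstream of a class 1 integron Pc promoter. The backbone is otherwise unspecified in the catalogue entry.

The payload is a LuxR-based inducible module driving a red fluorescent reporter. The luxR gene from Aliivibrio fischeri, encoding the activator that binds the acyl-homoserine lactone autoinducer OHHL, lies on the reverse strand and appears to be expressed from a lacI promoter fragment. Diverging from it is the mRFP1 coding sequence, which the catalogue states is under the PLuxB promoter; this promoter is not itself annotated in the feature table. A hammerhead ribozyme from the tobacco ringspot virus satellite RNA lies upstream of mRFP1, an arrangement typically used to cleave the 5′ leader and insulate translation from promoter context. Short fragments of CmR, lacZα, lacI and an M13 origin appear to be non-functional cloning remnants. Part of the construct derives from a previously deposited sensor strain. The plasmid serves to characterise inducible expression in diverse hosts.
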