Features (pLannotate 1.2.2; 19 found; start..end, strand, type, name):
    330..724     -  rep_origin     RSF1010 oriV: replication origin of the broad-host-range plasmid RSF1010; requires the RSF1010 RepA/B/C proteins for replication (Scholz et al., 1989)
    754..1035    -  CDS            mobC: MOBC_ECOLX - Protein predicted: Swiss-Prot protein existence level 4. This protein is essential to promote the specific transfer of the plasmid in the presence of conjugative plasmids. From Escherichia coli.
   1066..1153    +  oriT           RSF1010 oriT: origin of transfer of the broad-host-range plasmid RSF1010 (Scholz et al., 1989)
   1982..2392    +  CDS            mobB: MOBB2_ECOLX - Protein predicted: Swiss-Prot protein existence level 4. This protein is essential to promote the specific transfer of the plasmid in the presence of conjugative plasmids. From Escherichia coli.
   2392..3363    +  CDS            RSF1010 RepB: replication protein B of the broad-host-range plasmid RSF1010 (Scholz et al., 1989); repB
   3806..3880    +  ncRNA          Plasmid R1162: Accession: RF00043 - R1162-like plasmid antisense RNA
   3874..4713    +  CDS            RSF1010 RepA: replication protein A of the broad-host-range plasmid RSF1010 (Scholz et al., 1989); repA
   4700..5551    +  CDS            RSF1010 RepC (fragment): replication protein C of the broad-host-range plasmid RSF1010 (Scholz et al., 1989); repC
   5741..5772    -  CDS            CmR (fragment): chloramphenicol acetyltransferase confers resistance to chloramphenicol
   5772..5849    +  rep_origin     M13 ori (fragment): M13 bacteriophage origin of replication; arrow indicates direction of (+) strand synthesis
   5853..6008    -  CDS            lacZα (fragment): LacZα fragment of β-galactosidase; lacZ fragment
   6012..6761    -  CDS            luxR: LUXR_ALIFS - Experimental evidence at protein level: Swiss-Prot protein existence level 1. Transcriptional activator of the bioluminescence operon. Binds to the OHHL autoinducer. From Aliivibrio fischeri (Vibrio fischeri).
   6801..6846    -  promoter       lacI promoter (fragment): lacI
   6984..7033    +  misc_RNA       sTRSV HHRz: hammerhead ribozyme from the tobacco ringspot virus satellite RNA (Khvorova et al., 2003)
   7096..7770    +  CDS            mRFP1: mRFP1 is a basic (constitutively fluorescent) red fluorescent protein published in 2002, derived from Discosoma sp.. It is reported to be a somewhat slowly-maturing monomer with low acid sensitivity.
   7801..7885    -  CDS            lacI (fragment): lac repressor; lacI; The lac repressor binds to the lac operator to inhibit transcription in E. coli. This inhibition can be relieved by adding lactose or isopropyl-β-D-thiogalactopyranoside (IPTG).
   7896..8012    -  CDS            CmR (fragment): chloramphenicol acetyltransferase; cat; confers resistance to chloramphenicol
   8050..8078    +  promoter       Pc promoter: intI1 (promoter lies within the coding sequence); class 1 integron promoter
   8267..8800    +  CDS            GmR: gentamycin acetyltransferase; aacC1; confers resistance to gentamycin
>Addgene plasmid #149482 | pFLxR5 | addgene full sequence | sequence record 314611 | Addgene NGS Result
GGTGGCACTTTTCGGGGATCTTCAAATTCCCGTTGCACATAGCCCGGCAATTCCTTTCCCTGCTCTGCCA
TAAGCGCAGCGAATGCCGGGTAATACTCGTCAACGATCTGATAGAGAAGGGTTTGCTCGGGTCGGTGGCT
CTGGTAACGACCAGTATCCCGATCCCGGCTGGCCGTCCTGGCCGCCACATGAGGCATGTTCCGCGTCCTT
GCAATACTGTGTTTACATACAGTCTATCGCTTAGCGGAAAGTTCTTTTACCCTCAGCCGAAATGCCTGCC
GTTGCTAGACATTGCCAGCCAGTGCCCGTCACTCCCGTACTAACTGTCACGAACCCCTGCAATAACTGTC
ACGCCCCCCTGCAATAACTGTCACGAACCCCTGCAATAACTGTCACGCCCCCAAACCTGCAAACCCAGCA
GGGGCGGGGGCTGGCGGGGTGTTGGAAAAATCCATCCATGATTATCTAAGAATAATCCACTAGGCGCGGT
TATCAGCGCCCTTGTGGGGCGCTGCTGCCCTTGCCCAATATGCCCGGCCAGAGGCCGGATAGCTGGTCTA
TTCGCTGCGCTAGGCTACACACCGCCCCACCGCTGCGCGGCAGGGGGAAAGGCGGGCAAAGCCCGCTAAA
CCCCACACCAAACCCCGCAGAAATACGCTGGAGCGCTTTTAGCCGCTTTAGCGGCCTTTCCCCCTACCCG
AAGGGTGGGGGCGCGTGTGCAGCCCCGCAGGGCCTGTCTCGGTCGATCATTCAGCCCGGCTCATCCTTCT
GGCGTGGCGGCAGACCGAACAAGGCGCGGTCGTGGTCGCGTTCAAGGTACGCATCCATTGCCGCCATGAG
CCGATCCTCCGGCCACTCGCTGCTGTTCACCTTGGCCAAAATCATGGCCCCCACCAGCACCTTGCGCCTT
GTTTCGTTCTTGCGCTCTTGCTGCTGTTCCCTTGCCCGCACCCGCTGAATTTCGGCATTGATTCGCGCTC
GTTGTTCTTCGAGCTTGGCCAGCCGATCCGCCGCCTTGTTGCTCCCCTTAACCATCTTGACACCCCATTG
TTAATGTGCTGTCTCGTAGGCTATCATGGAGGCACAGCGGCGGCAATCCCGACCCTACTTTGTAGGGGAG
GGCGCACTTACCGGTTTCTCTTCGAGAAACTGGCCTAACGGCCACCCTTCGGGCGGTGCGCTCTCCGAGG
GCCATTGCATGGAGCCGAAAAGCAAAAGCAACAGCGAGGCAGCATGGCGATTTATCACCTTACGGCGAAA
ACCGGCAGCAGGTCGGGCGGCCAATCGGCCAGGGCCAAGGCCGACTACATCCAGCGCGAAGGCAAGTATG
CCCGCGACATGGATGAAGTCTTGCACGCCGAATCCGGGCACATGCCGGAGTTCGTCGAGCGGCCCGCCGA
CTACTGGGATGCTGCCGACCTGTATGAACGCGCCAATGGGCGGCTGTTCAAGGAGGTCGAATTTGCCCTG
CCGGTCGAGCTGACCCTCGACCAGCAGAAGGCGCTGGCGTCCGAGTTCGCCCAGCACCTGACCGGTGCCG
AGCGCCTGCCGTATACGCTGGCCATCCATGCCGGTGGCGGCGAGAACCCGCACTGCCACCTGATGATCTC
CGAGCGGATCAATGACGGCATCGAGCGGCCCGCCGCTCAGTGGTTCAAGCGGTACAACGGCAAGACCCCG
GAGAAGGGCGGGGCACAGAAGACCGAAGCGCTCAAGCCCAAGGCATGGCTTGAGCAGACCCGCGAGGCAT
GGGCCGACCATGCCAACCGGGCATTAGAGCGGGCTGGCCACGACGCCCGCATTGACCACAGAACACTTGA
GGCGCAGGGCATCGAGCGCCTGCCCGGTGTTCACCTGGGGCCGAACGTGGTGGAGATGGAAGGCCGGGGC
ATCCGCACCGACCGGGCAGACGTGGCCCTGAACATCGACACCGCCAACGCCCAGATCATCGACTTACAGG
AATACCGGGAGGCAATAGACCATGAACGCAATCGACAGAGTGAAGAAATCCAGAGGCATCAACGAGTTAG
CGGAGCAGATCGAACCGCTGGCCCAGAGCATGGCGACACTGGCCGACGAAGCCCGGCAGGTCATGAGCCA
GACCCAGCAGGCCAGCGAGGCGCAGGCGGCGGAGTGGCTGAAAGCCCAGCGCCAGACAGGGGCGGCATGG
GTGGAGCTGGCCAAAGAGTTGCGGGAGGTAGCCGCCGAGGTGAGCAGCGCCGCGCAGAGCGCCCGGAGCG
CGTCGCGGGGGTGGCACTGGAAGCTATGGCTAACCGTGATGCTGGCTTCCATGATGCCTACGGTGGTGCT
GCTGATCGCATCGTTGCTCTTGCTCGACCTGACGCCACTGACAACCGAGGACGGCTCGATCTGGCTGCGC
TTGGTGGCCCGATGAAGAACGACAGGACTTTGCAGGCCATAGGCCGACAGCTCAAGGCCATGGGCTGTGA
GCGCTTCGATATCGGCGTCAGGGACGCCACCACCGGCCAGATGATGAACCGGGAATGGTCAGCCGCCGAA
GTGCTCCAGAACACGCCATGGCTCAAGCGGATGAATGCCCAGGGCAATGACGTGTATATCAGGCCCGCCG
AGCAGGAGCGGCATGGTCTGGTGCTGGTGGACGACCTCAGCGAGTTTGACCTGGATGACATGAAAGCCGA
GGGCCGGGAGCCTGCCCTGGTAGTGGAAACCAGCCCGAAGAACTATCAGGCATGGGTCAAGGTGGCCGAC
GCCGCAGGCGGTGAACTTCGGGGGCAGATTGCCCGGACGCTGGCCAGCGAGTACGACGCCGACCCGGCCA
GCGCCGACAGCCGCCACTATGGCCGCTTGGCGGGCTTCACCAACCGCAAGGACAAGCACACCACCCGCGC
CGGTTATCAGCCGTGGGTGCTGCTGCGTGAATCCAAGGGCAAGACCGCCACCGCTGGCCCGGCGCTGGTG
CAGCAGGCTGGCCAGCAGATCGAGCAGGCCCAGCGGCAGCAGGAGAAGGCCCGCAGGCTGGCCAGCCTCG
AACTGCCCGAGCGGCAGCTTAGCCGCCACCGGCGCACGGCGCTGGACGAGTACCGCAGCGAGATGGCCGG
GCTGGTCAAGCGCTTCGGTGATGACCTCAGCAAGTGCGACTTTATCGCCGCGCAGAAGCTGGCCAGCCGG
GGCCGCAGTGCCGAGGAAATCGGCAAGGCCATGGCCGAGGCCAGCCCAGCGCTGGCAGAGCGCAAGCCCG
GCCACGAAGCGGATTACATCGAGCGCACCGTCAGCAAGGTCATGGGTCTGCCCAGCGTCCAGCTTGCGCG
GGCCGAGCTGGCACGGGCACCGGCACCCCGCCAGCGAGGCATGGACAGGGGCGGGCCAGATTTCAGCATG
TAGTGCTTGCGTTGGTACTCACGCCTGTTATACTATGAGTACTCACGCACAGAAGGGGGTTTTATGGAAT
ACGAAAAAAGCGCTTCAGGGTCGGTCTACCTGATCAAAAGTGACAAGGGCTATTGGTTGCCCGGTGGCTT
TGGTTATACGTCAAACAAGGCCGAGGCTGGCCGCTTTTCAGTCGCTGATATGGCCAGCCTTAACCTTGAC
GGCTGCACCTTGTCCTTGTTCCGCGAAGACAAGCCTTTCGGCCCCGGCAAGTTTCTCGGTGACTGATATG
AAAGACCAAAAGGACAAGCAGACCGGCGACCTGCTGGCCAGCCCTGACGCTGTACGCCAAGCGCGATATG
CCGAGCGCATGAAGGCCAAAGGGATGCGTCAGCGCAAGTTCTGGCTGACCGACGACGAATACGAGGCGCT
GCGCGAGTGCCTGGAAGAACTCAGAGCGGCGCAGGGCGGGGGTAGTGACCCCGCCAGCGCCTAACCACCA
ACTGCCTGCAAAGGAGGCAATCAATGGCTACCCATAAGCCTATCAATATTCTGGAGGCGTTCGCAGCAGC
GCCGCCACCGCTGGACTACGTTTTGCCCAACATGGTGGCCGGTACGGTCGGGGCGCTGGTGTCGCCCGGT
GGTGCCGGTAAATCCATGCTGGCCCTGCAACTGGCCGCACAGATTGCAGGCGGGCCGGATCTGCTGGAGG
TGGGCGAACTGCCCACCGGCCCGGTGATCTACCTGCCCGCCGAAGACCCGCCCACCGCCATTCATCACCG
CCTGCACGCCCTTGGGGCGCACCTCAGCGCCGAGGAACGGCAAGCCGTGGCTGACGGCCTGCTGATCCAG
CCGCTGATCGGCAGCCTGCCCAACATCATGGCCCCGGAGTGGTTCGACGGCCTCAAGCGCGCCGCCGAGG
GCCGCCGCCTGATGGTGCTGGACACGCTGCGCCGGTTCCACATCGAGGAAGAAAACGCCAGCGGCCCCAT
GGCCCAGGTCATCGGTCGCATGGAGGCCATCGCCGCCGATACCGGGTGCTCTATCGTGTTCCTGCACCAT
GCCAGCAAGGGCGCGGCCATGATGGGCGCAGGCGACCAGCAGCAGGCCAGCCGGGGCAGCTCGGTACTGG
TCGATAACATCCGCTGGCAGTCCTACCTGTCGAGCATGACCAGCGCCGAGGCCGAGGAATGGGGTGTGGA
CGACGACCAGCGCCGGTTCTTCGTCCGCTTCGGTGTGAGCAAGGCCAACTATGGCGCACCGTTCGCTGAT
CGGTGGTTCAGGCGGCATGACGGCGGGGTGCTCAAGCCCGCCGTGCTGGAGAGGCAGCGCAAGAGCAAGG
GGGTGCCCCGTGGTGAAGCCTAAGAACAAGCACAGCCTCAGCCACGTCCGGCACGACCCGGCGCACTGTC
TGGCCCCCGGCCTGTTCCGTGCCCTCAAGCGGGGCGAGCGCAAGCGCAGCAAGCTGGACGTGACGTATGA
CTACGGCGACGGCAAGCGGATCGAGTTCAGCGGCCCGGAGCCGCTGGGCGCTGATGATCTGCGCATCCTG
CAAGGGCTGGTGGCCATGGCTGGGCCTAATGGCCTAGTGCTTGGCCCGGAACCCAAGACCGAAGGCGGAC
GGCAGCTCCGGCTGTTCCTGGAACCCAAGTGGGAGGCCGTCACCGCTGATGCCATGGTGGTCAAAGGTAG
CTATCGGGCGCTGGCAAAGGAAATCGGGGCAGAGGTCGATAGTGGTGGGGCGCTCAAGCACATACAGGAC
TGCATCGAGCGCCTTTGGAAGGTATCCATCATCGCCCAGAATGGCCGCAAGCGGCAGGGGTTTCGGCTGC
TGTCGGAGTACGCCAGCGACGAGGCGGACGGGCGCCTGTACGTGGCCCTGAACCCCTTGATCGCGCAGGC
CGTCATGGGTGGCGGCCAGCATGTGCGCATCAGCATGGACGAGGTGCGGGCGCTGGACAGCGAAACCGCC
CGCCTGCTGCACCAGCGGCTGTGTGGCTGGATCGACCCCGGCAAAACCGGCAAGGCTTCCATAGATACCT
TGTGCGGCTATGTCTGGCCGTCAGAGGCCAGTGGTTCGACCATGCGCAAGCGCCGCCAGCGGGTGCGCGA
GGCGTTGCCGGAGCTGGTCGCGCTGGGCTGGACGGTAACCGAGTTCGCGGCGGGCAAGTACGACATCACC
CGGCCCAAGGCGGCAGGCTGACCCCCCCCACTCTATTGTAAACAAGACATTTTTATCTTTTATATTCAAT
GGCTTATTTTCCTGCTAATTGGTAATACCATGAAAAATACCATGCTCAGAAAAGGCTTAACAATATTTTG
AAAAATTGCCTACTGAGCGCTGCCGCACAGCTCCATAGCGTTTAAGGGCACCAATAACTGCCTTAAAAAA
ATTACGCCCCGCCCTGCCACTCATCGCAGTACGGCCTATTGGTTAAAAAATGAGCTGATTTAACAAAAAT
TTAACGCGAATTTTAACAAAATATTAACGCTTACAATTTCCATTCGCCATTCAGGCTGCGCAACTGTTGG
GAAGGGCGATCGGTGCGGGCCTCTTCGCTATTACGCCAGCTGGCGAAAGGGGGATGTGCTGCAAGGCGAT
TAAGTTGGGTAACGCCAGGGTTTTCCCAGTCACGACGTTGTAAAACGACGGCCAGTGATCAATTTTTAAA
GTATGGGCAATCAATTGCTCCTGTTAAAATTGCTTTAGAAATACTTTGGCAGCGGTTTGTTGTATTGAGT
TTCATTTGCGCATTGGTTAAATGGAAAGTGACAGTACGCTCACTGCAACCTAATATTTTTGAAATATCCC
AAGAGCTTTTTCCTTCGCATGCCCACGCTAAACATTCTTTTTCTCTTTTGGTTAAATCGTTGTTTGATTT
ATTATTTGCTATATTTATTTTTCGATAATTATCAACTAGAGAAGGAACAATTAATGGTATGTTCATACAC
GCATGTAAAAATAAACTATCTATATAGTTGTCTTTTTCTGAATGTGCAAAACTAAGCATTCCGAAGCCAT
TGTTAGCCGTATGAATAGGGAAACTAAACCCAGTGATAAGACCTGATGTTTTCGCTTCTTTAATTACATT
TGGAGATTTTTTATTTACAGCATTGTTTTCAAATATATTCCAATTAATTGGTGAATGATTGGAGTTAGAA
TAATCTACTATAGGATCATATTTTATCAAATTAGCGTCATCATAATATTGCCTCCATTTTTTAGGGTAAT
TATCTAGGATTGAAATATCAGATTTAACCATAGAATGAGGATAAATGATCGCGAGTAAATAATATTCACA
ATGTACCATTTTAGTCATATCAGATAAGCATTGATTAATATCATTATTGCTTCTACAAGCTTTAATTTTA
TTAATTATTCTGTATGTGTCGTCGGCATTTATGTTTTTCATTCTGCCCCTCCGAAAGGCTTAAGTCCTAG
CGTAGTACCTGGGCGCTATCATGCCATACCGCGAAAGGTTTTGCGCCATTCGATGGCGCGCCGCCCAATT
ATTGAAGGCCTCCCTAACGGGGGGCCTTTTTTTGTTTCTGGTCTCCCGCTTAACGATCGTTGGCTGACCT
GTAGGATCGTACAGGTTTACGCAAGAAAATGGTTTGTTACAGTCGAATAAAAGCTGTCACCGGATGTGCT
TTCCGGTCTGATGAGTCCGTGAGGACGAAACAGCCTCTACAAATAATTTTGTTTAAGAACTGGGAAGAGC
GCAGATTAAAGAGGAGAAATACTAGATGGCTTCCTCCGAAGACGTTATCAAAGAGTTCATGCGTTTCAAA
GTTCGTATGGAAGGTTCCGTTAACGGTCACGAGTTCGAAATCGAAGGTGAAGGTGAAGGTCGTCCGTACG
AAGGTACCCAGACCGCTAAACTGAAAGTTACCAAAGGTGGTCCGCTGCCGTTCGCTTGGGACATCCTGTC
CCCGCAGTTCCAGTACGGTTCCAAAGCTTACGTTAAACACCCGGCTGACATCCCGGACTACCTGAAACTG
TCCTTCCCGGAAGGTTTCAAATGGGAACGTGTTATGAACTTCGAAGACGGTGGTGTTGTTACCGTTACCC
AGGACTCCTCCCTGCAAGACGGTGAGTTCATCTACAAAGTTAAACTGCGTGGTACCAACTTCCCGTCCGA
CGGTCCGGTTATGCAGAAAAAAACCATGGGTTGGGAAGCTTCCACCGAACGTATGTACCCGGAAGACGGT
GCTCTGAAAGGTGAAATCAAAATGCGTCTGAAACTGAAAGACGGTGGTCACTACGACGCTGAAGTTAAAA
CCACCTACATGGCTAAAAAACCGGTTCAGCTGCCGGGTGCTTACAAAACCGACATCAAACTGGACATCAC
CTCCCACAACGAAGACTACACCATCGTTGAACAGTACGAACGTGCTGAAGGTCGTCACTCCACCGGTGCT
TAATAACGCTGATAGTGCTAGTGTAGATCGCGCTTTCCAGTCGGGAAACCTGTCGTGCCAGCTGCATTAA
TGAATCGGCCAACGCGCGGGGAGAGGCGGTTTGCGTATTGGGCGCATGCATAAAAACTGTTGTAATTCAT
TAAGCATTCTGCCGACATGGAAGCCATCACAAACGGCATGATGAACCTGAATCGCCAGCGGCATCAGCAC
CTTGTCGCCTTGCGTATAATATTTGCCCATGGACGCACACCGTGGAAACGGATGAAGGCACGAACCCAGT
TGACATAAGCCTGTTCGGTTCGTAAACTGTAATGCAAGTAGCGTATGCGCTCACGCAACTGGTCCAGAAC
CTTGACCGAACGCAGCGGTGGTAACGGCGCAGTGGCGGTTTTCATGGCTTGTTATGACTGTTTTTTTGTA
CAGTCTATGCCTCGGGCATCCAAGCAGCAAGCGCGTTACGCCGTGGGTCGATGTTTGATGTTATGGAGCA
GCAACGATGTTACGCAGCAGCAACGATGTTACGCAGCAGGGCAGTCGCCCTAAAACAAAGTTAGGTGGCT
CAAGTATGGGCATCATTCGCACATGTAGGCTCGGCCCTGACCAAGTCAAATCCATGCGGGCTGCTCTTGA
TCTTTTCGGTCGTGAGTTCGGAGACGTAGCCACCTACTCCCAACATCAGCCGGACTCCGATTACCTCGGG
AACTTGCTCCGTAGTAAGACATTCATCGCGCTTGCTGCCTTCGACCAAGAAGCGGTTGTTGGCGCTCTCG
CGGCTTACGTTCTGCCCAAGTTTGAGCAGCCGCGTAGTGAGATCTATATCTATGATCTCGCAGTCTCCGG
AGAGCACCGGAGGCAGGGCATTGCCACCGCGCTCATCAATCTCCTCAAGCATGAGGCCAACGCGCTTGGT
GCTTATGTGATCTACGTGCAAGCAGATTACGGTGACGATCCCGCAGTGGCTCTCTATACAAAGTTGGGCA
TACGGGAAGAAGTGATGCACTTTGATATCGACCCAAGTACCGCCACCTAACAATTCGTTCAAGCCGAGAT
CGGCTTCCCGGCCGCGGAGTTGTTCGGTAAATTGTCACAACGCCGCA
